>Addgene plasmid #249736 | pAG304-ccdbNLUC | addgene full sequence | sequence record 498544 | Addgene NGS Result
TATCCGGTAAGCGGCAGGGTCGGAACAGGAGAGCGCACGAGGGAGCTTCCAGGGGGAAACGCCTGGTATC
TTTATAGTCCTGTCGGGTTTCGCCACCTCTGACTTGAGCGTCGATTTTTGTGATGCTCGTCAGGGGGGCG
GAGCCTATGGAAAAACGCCAGCAACGCGGCCTTTTTACGGTTCCTGGCCTTTTGCTGGCCTTTTGCTCAC
ATGTTCTTTCCTGCGTTATCCCCTGATTCTGTGGATAACCGTATTACCGCCTTTGAGTGAGCTGATACCG
CTCGCCGCAGCCGAACGACCGAGCGCAGCGAGTCAGTGAGCGAGGAAGCGGAAGAGCGCCCAATACGCAA
ACCGCCTCTCCCCGCGCGTTGGCCGATTCATTAATGCAGCTGGCACGACAGGTTTCCCGACTGGAAAGCG
GGCAGTGAGCGCAACGCAATTAATGTGAGTTAGCTCACTCATTAGGCACCCCAGGCTTTACACTTTATGC
TTCCGGCTCGTATGTTGTGTGGAATTGTGAGCGGATAACAATTTCACACAGGAAACAGCTATGACCATGA
TTACGCCAAGCTCGAAATTAACCCTCACTAAAGGGAACAAAAGCTGGTACCGGGCCCCCCCTCGACGGCC
GCAAATTAAAGCCTTCGAGCGTCCCAAAACCTTCTCAAGCAAGGTTTTCAGTATAATGTTACATGCGTAC
ACGCGTCTGTACAGAAAAAAAAGAAAAATTTGAAATATAAATAACGTTCTTAATACTAACATAACTATAA
AAAAATAAATAGGGACCTAGACTTCAGGTTGTCTAACTCCTTCCTTTTCGGTTAGAGCGGATGTGGGGGG
AGGGCGTGAATGTAAGCGTGACATAACTAATTACATGACTCGAGTTAAGCCAAAATTCTCTCGCAAAGTC
TCCAACCGGTCACACCGTTGATAGTCACTCTGAACAAAAGTGAGCCGTCCGGGTTGATGAGCCTCTCATC
GATAATCTTGTTCCCGTTCCAGAGGGTCCCAGTGACGGTAATCTTCTTTCCATCGAACACAGCGATTCCC
TCGTACGGTCTACCGAAGTAGTCGATCATGTTTGGGGTCACACCATCGATCACGAGGGTTCCGTAATGGA
GGATAACCTTGAAGTGGTGGTCGTCCACAGGGTACACCACCTTGAAAATCTTCTCGATCTGTCCCATCTG
ATCTCCGCTAAGTCCCTCGTAAGGGATGATCACGTGGATATCGATCTTGAGCCCGTTCTCACCAGAGAGA
ACGATTCTCTGGATAGGGGTCACGCTAACTCCGAGGTTCTGGAACAAAGATGACACCCCACCTTGCTCCA
ACACCTGATCAAGGTTGTATCCAGCGGTCTGTCTCCAATCTCCAACGAAGTCCTCAAGGGTGAAAACCAT
TTTTTTATCACCACTTTGTACAAGAAAGCTGAACGAGAAACGTAAAATGATATAAATATCAATATATTAA
ATTAGATTTTGCATAAAAAACAGACTACATAATACTGTAAAACACAACATATCCAGTCACTATGGTCGAC
CTGCAGACTGGCTGTGTATAAGGGAGCCTGACATTTATATTCCCCAGAACATCAGGTTAATGGCGTTTTT
GATGTCATTTTCGCGGTGGCTGAGATCAGCCACTTCTTCCCCGATAACGGAGACCGGCACACTGGCCATA
TCGGTGGTCATCATGCGCCAGCTTTCATCCCCGATATGCACCACCGGGTAAAGTTCACGGGAGACTTTAT
CTGACAGCAGACGTGCACTGGCCAGGGGGATCACCATCCGTCGCCCGGGCGTGTCAATAATATCACTCTG
TACATCCACAAACAGACGATAACGGCTCTCTCTTTTATAGGTGTAAACCTTAAACTGCATTTCACCAGCC
CCTGTTCTCGTCAGCAAAAGAGCCGTTCATTTCAATAAACCGGGCGACCTCAGCCATCCCTTCCTGATTT
TCCGCTTTCCAGCGTTCGGCACGCAGACGACGGGCTTCATTCTGCATGGTTGTGCTTACCAGACCGGAGA
TATTGACATCATATATGCCTTGAGCAACTGATAGCTGTCGCTGTCAACTGTCACTGTAATACGCTGCTTC
ATAGCATACCTCTTTTTGACATACTTCGGGTATACATATCAGTATATATTCTTATACCGCAAAAATCAGC
GCGCAAATACGCATACTGTTATCTGGCTTTTAGTAAGCCGGATCCACGCGTTTACGCCCCGCCCTGCCAC
TCATCGCAGTACTGTTGTAATTCATTAAGCATTCTGCCGACATGGAAGCCATCACAAACGGCATGATGAA
CCTGAATCGCCAGCGGCATCAGCACCTTGTCGCCTTGCGTATAATATTTGCCCATGGTGAAAACGGGGGC
GAAGAAGTTGTCCATATTGGCCACGTTTAAATCAAAACTGGTGAAACTCACCCAGGGATTGGCTGAGACG
AAAAACATATTCTCAATAAACCCTTTAGGGAAATAGGCCAGGTTTTCACCGTAACACGCCACATCTTGCG
AATATATGTGTAGAAACTGCCGGAAATCGTCGTGGTATTCACTCCAGAGCGATGAAAACGTTTCAGTTTG
CTCATGGAAAACGGTGTAACAAGGGTGAACACTATCCCATATCACCAGCTCACCGTCTTTCATTGCCATA
CGGAATTCCGGATGAGCATTCATCAGGCGGGCAAGAATGTGAATAAAGGCCGGATAAAACTTGTGCTTAT
TTTTCTTTACGGTCTTTAAAAAGGCCGTAATATCCAGCTGAACGGTCTGGTTATAGGTACATTGAGCAAC
TGACTGAAATGCCTCAAAATGTTCTTTACGATGCCATTGGGATATATCAACGGTGGTATATCCAGTGATT
TTTTTCTCCATTTTAGCTTCCTTAGCTCCTGAAAATCTCGACGGATCCTAACTCAAAATCCACACATTAT
ACGAGCCGGAAGCATAAAGTGTAAAGCCTGGGGTGCCTAATGCGGCCGCCATAGTGACTGGATATGTTGT
GTTTTACAGTATTATGTAGTCTGTTTTTTATGCAAAATCTAATTTAATATATTGATATTTATATCATTTT
ACGTTTCTCGTTCAGCTTTTTTGTACAAACTTGTGAGCTCCAATTCGCCCTATAGTGAGTCGTATTACAA
TTCACTGGCCGTCGTTTTACAACGTCGTGACTGGGAAAACCCTGGCGTTACCCAACTTAATCGCCTTGCA
GCACATCCCCCTTTCGCCAGCTGGCGTAATAGCGAAGAGGCCCGCACCGATCGCCCTTCCCAACAGTTGC
GCAGCCTGAATGGCGAATGG
[124 nt withheld, positions 3311-3434]
C
[91 nt withheld, positions 3436-3526]
A
[49 nt withheld, positions 3528-3576]
CCTTTGACGTTGGAGTCCACGTTCTTT
[37 nt withheld, positions 3604-3640]
ACCCTATCTCGGTCTATTCTTTTGATTTATAAGGGATTTTGCCGATTTCGGCCTATTGGTTAAAAAATGA
GCTGATTTAACAAAAATTTAACGCGAATTTTAACAAAATATTAACGCTTACAATTTCCTGATGCGGTATT
TTCTCCTTACGCATCTGTGCGGTATTTCACACCGCATAGATCGGCAAGTGCACAAACAATACTTAAATAA
ATACTACTCAGTAATAACCTATTTCTTAGCATTTTTGACGAAATTTGCTATTTTGTTAGAGTCTTTTACA
CCATTTGTCTCCACACCTCCGCTTACATCAACACCAATAACGCCATTTAATCTAAGCGCATCACCAACAT
TTTCTGGCGTCAGTCCACCAGCTAACATAAAATGTAAGCTTTCGGGGCTCTCTTGCCTTCCAACCCAGTC
AGAAATCGAGTTCCAATCCAAAAGTTCACCTGTCCCACCTGCTTCTGAATCAAACAAGGGAATAAACGAA
TGAGGTTTCTGTGAAGCTGCACTGAGTAGTATGTTGCAGTCTTTTGGAAATACGAGTCTTTTAATAACTG
GCAAACCGAGGAACTCTTGGTATTCTTGCCACGACTCATCTCCATGCAGTTGGACGATATCAATGCCGTA
ATCATTGACCAGAGCCAAAACATCCTCCTTAGGTTGATTACGAAACACGCCAACCAAGTATTTCGGAGTG
CCTGAACTATTTTTATATGCTTTTACAAGACTTGAAATTTTCCTTGCAATAACCGGGTCAATTGTTCTCT
TTCTATTGGGCACACATATAATACCCAGCAAGTCAGCATCGGAATCTAGAGCACATTCTGCGGCCTCTGT
GCTCTGCAAGCCGCAAACTTTCACCAATGGACCAGAACTACCTGTGAAATTAATAACAGACATACTCCAA
GCTGCCTTTGTGTGCTTAATCACGTATACTCACGTGCTCAATAGTCACCAATGCCCTCCCTCTTGGCCCT
CTCCTTTTCTTTTTTCGACCGAATTAATTCTTAATCGGCAAAAAAAGAAAAGCTCCGGATCAAGATTGTA
CGTAAGGTGACAAGCTATTTTTCAATAAAGAATATCTTCCACTACTGCCATCTGGCGTCATAACTGCAAA
GTACACATATATTACGATGCTGTTCTATTAAATGCTTCCTATATTATATATATAGTAATGTCGTTGATCT
ATGGTGCACTCTCAGTACAATCTGCTCTGATGCCGCATAGTTAAGCCAGCCCCGACACCCGCCAACACCC
GCTGACGCGCCCTGACGGGCTTGTCTGCTCCCGGCATCCGCTTACAGACAAGCTGTGACCGTCTCCGGGA
GCTGCATGTGTCAGAGGTTTTCACCGTCATCACCGAAACGCGCGAGACGAAAGGGCCTCGTGATACGCCT
ATTTTTATAGGTTAATGTCATGATAATAATGGTTTCTTAGACGTCAGGTGGCACTTTTCGGGGAAATGTG
CGCGGAACCCCTATTTGTTTATTTTTCTAAATACATTCAAATATGTATCCGCTCATGAGACAATAACCCT
GATAAATGCTTCAATAATATTGAAAAAGGAAGAGTATGAGTATTCAACATTTCCGTGTCGCCCTTATTCC
CTTTTTTGCGGCATTTTGCCTTCCTGTTTTTGCTCACCCAGAAACGCTGGTGAAAGTAAAAGATGCTGAA
GATCAGTTGGGTGCACGAGTGGGTTACATCGAACTGGATCTCAACAGCGGTAAGATCCTTGAGAGTTTTC
GCCCCGAAGAACGTTTTCCAATGATGAGCACTTTTAAAGTTCTGCTATGTGGCGCGGTATTATCCCGTAT
TGACGCCGGGCAAGAGCAACTCGGTCGCCGCATACACTATTCTCAGAATGACTTGGTTGAGTACTCACCA
GTCACAGAAAAGCATCTTACGGATGGCATGACAGTAAGAGAATTATGCAGTGCTGCCATAACCATGAGTG
ATAACACTGCGGCCAACTTACTTCTGACAACGATCGGAGGACCGAAGGAGCTAACCGCTTTTTTGCACAA
CATGGGGGATCATGTAACTCGCCTTGATCGTTGGGAACCGGAGCTGAATGAAGCCATACCAAACGACGAG
CGTGACACCACGATGCCTGTAGCAATGGCAACAACGTTGCGCAAACTATTAACTGGCGAACTACTTACTC
TAGCTTCCCGGCAACAATTAATAGACTGGATGGAGGCGGATAAAGTTGCAGGACCACTTCTGCGCTCGGC
CCTTCCGGCTGGCTGGTTTATTGCTGATAAATCTGGAGCCGGTGAGCGTGGGTCTCGCGGTATCATTGCA
GCACTGGGGCCAGATGGTAAGCCCTCCCGTATCGTAGTTATCTACACGACGGGGAGTCAGGCAACTATGG
ATGAACGAAATAGACAGATCGCTGAGATAGGTGCCTCACTGATTAAGCATTGGTAACTGTCAGACCAAGT
TTACTCATATATACTTTAGATTGATTTAAAACTTCATTTTTAATTTAAAAGGATCTAGGTGAAGATCCTT
TTTGATAATCTCATGACCAAAATCCCTTAACGTGAGTTTTCGTTCCACTGAGCGTCAGACCCCGTAGAAA
AGATCAAAGGATCTTCTTGAGATCCTTTTTTTCTGCGCGTAATCTGCTGCTTGCAAACAAAAAAACCACC
GCTACCAGCGGTGGTTTGTTTGCCGGATCAAGAGCTACCAACTCTTTTTCCGAAGGTAACTGGCTTCAGC
AGAGCGCAGATACCAAATACTGTTCTTCTAGTGTAGCCGTAGTTAGGCCACCACTTCAAGAACTCTGTAG
CACCGCCTACATACCTCGCTCTGCTAATCCTGTTACCAGTGGCTGCTGCCAGTGGCGATAAGTCGTGTCT
TACCGGGTTGGACTCAAGACGATAGTTACCGGATAAGGCGCAGCGGTCGGGCTGAACGGGGGGTTCGTGC
ACACAGCCCAGCTTGGAGCGAACGACCTACACCGAACTGAGATACCTACAGCGTGAGCTATGAGAAAGCG
CCACGCTTCCCGAAGGGAGAAAGGCGGACAGG
Features (pLannotate 1.2.2; 26 found; start..end, strand, type, name):
    336..428     +  CDS            lacI (fragment): lac repressor; lacI; The lac repressor binds to the lac operator to inhibit transcription in E. coli. This inhibition can be relieved by adding lactose or isopropyl-β-D-thiogalactopyranoside (IPTG).
    441..462     +  protein_bind   CAP binding site: CAP binding activates transcription in the presence of cAMP. E. coli catabolite activator protein
    477..507     +  promoter       lac promoter: promoter for the E. coli lac operon
    515..531     +  protein_bind   lac operator: The lac repressor binds to the lac operator to inhibit transcription in E. coli. This inhibition can be relieved by adding lactose or isopropyl-β-D-thiogalactopyranoside (IPTG). lac repressor encoded by lacI
    576..594     +  promoter       T3 promoter: promoter for bacteriophage T3 RNA polymerase
    606..625     -  misc_feature   MCS (fragment): pBluescript multiple cloning site
    631..878     -  terminator     CYC1 terminator: S. cerevisiae CYC1; transcription terminator for CYC1
    888..1400    -  CDS            LUCI_OPLGR (fragment): Experimental evidence at protein level: Swiss-Prot protein existence level 1. Catalytic subunit of oplophorus-luciferin 2-monooxygenase. Oxidoreductase that converts coelenterazine (the oplophorus luciferin) to coelenteramide under emission of blue light with a maximum at 454 nm. Is also active with bisdeoxycoelenterazine. From Oplophorus gracilirostris (Luminous shrimp).
   1410..1534    +  protein_bind   attR2: mutant version of attR; recombination site for the Gateway® LR reaction LR Clonase™
   1578..1880    -  CDS            ccdB: CCDB_ECOLI - Also known as G, letB, letD. Experimental evidence at protein level: Swiss-Prot protein existence level 1. Toxic component of a type II toxin-antitoxin (TA) system, functioning in plasmid maintainence. Responsible for the post- segregational killing (PSK) of plasmid-free cells, also referred to as a plasmid addiction system. Half-life of over 2 hours. Cell killing by CcdB is accompanied by filamentation, defects in chromosome and plasmid segregation, defects in cell division, formation of anucleate cells, decreased DNA synthesis and plasmid loss. Interferes with the activity of DN
   1885..2043    -  CDS            ccdA (fragment): CCDA_ECO57 - Also known as H, letA. Experimental evidence at protein level: Swiss-Prot protein existence level 1. Antitoxin component of a type II toxin-antitoxin (TA) system which inhibits the post-segregational killing (PSK) of plasmid-free cells, also referred to as a plasmid addiction system. Binds to and blocks the activity of CcdB; will also remove bound CcdB protein from the CcdB-GyrA complex by forming a CcdA-CcdB complex, a process termed rejuvenation. Functions as a transcriptional corepressor for the ccdAB operon, repression also requires CcdB (By similarity). From Escherichia coli
   2222..2881    -  CDS            CmR: chloramphenicol acetyltransferase; cat; confers resistance to chloramphenicol
   2882..2911    -  promoter       cat promoter (fragment): promoter of the E. coli cat gene encoding chloramphenicol acetyltransferase
   2935..2965    -  promoter       lac UV5 promoter: E. coli lac promoter with an "up" mutation
   2990..3114    -  protein_bind   attR1: mutant version of attR; recombination site for the Gateway® LR reaction LR Clonase™
   3129..3147    -  promoter       T7 promoter: promoter for bacteriophage T7 RNA polymerase
   3150..3307    +  CDS            lacZα (fragment): LacZα fragment of β-galactosidase; lacZ fragment
   3311..3739    +  rep_origin     f1 ori (sequence partly withheld): f1 bacteriophage origin of replication; arrow indicates direction of (+) strand synthesis
   3767..3818    -  misc_feature   bom (fragment): basis of mobility region from pBR322
   3869..4543    -  CDS            TRP1: phosphoribosylanthranilate isomerase, required for tryptophan biosynthesis; S. cerevisiae TRP1; yeast auxotrophic marker
   4544..4691    -  promoter       TRP1 promoter: S. cerevisiae TRP1
   4830..4879    -  misc_feature   bom (fragment): basis of mobility region from pBR322
   4981..5016    -  CDS            rop (fragment): Rop protein, which maintains plasmids at low copy number; rop
   5111..5215    +  promoter       AmpR promoter: bla
   5216..6076    +  CDS            AmpR: β-lactamase; bla; confers resistance to ampicillin, carbenicillin, and related antibiotics
   6247..153     +  rep_origin     ori (across the origin): high-copy-number ColE1/pMB1/pBR322/pUC origin of replication
