[The description below was written by a language model from this plasmid's Addgene catalogue record and pLannotate feature annotations shown in this document.]
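Description:
pAG304-ccdbNLUC is an empty Gateway destination vector for Saccharomyces cerevisiae, built to make promoter–luciferase reporter fusions. It derives from the pAG304GPD-ccdB plasmid of the pAG yeast Gateway series: the constitutive GPD promoter was removed and a NanoLuc (NLUC) coding sequence was placed immediately downstream of the Gateway cassette. The 6,682 bp plasmid carries TRP1 with its own promoter as the yeast auxotrophic marker. The feature table shows no yeast replication origin (no 2μ or CEN/ARS), consistent with the 304 backbone being used as an integrating vector, although the record does not state this. In E. coli it is maintained through a high-copy ColE1/pUC-type origin and ampicillin resistance, and an f1 origin is also present.

All the payload elements lie on the reverse strand. In transcriptional order they are attR1, a chloramphenicol resistance gene, the ccdB toxin gene (with a ccdA fragment), attR2, the luciferase ORF (annotated as a fragment of the Oplophorus gracilirostris luciferase catalytic subunit, from which NanoLuc was engineered), and the CYC1 terminator. Because ccdB is toxic to ordinary E. coli strains, the unrecombined vector is propagated in a ccdB-tolerant strain under chloramphenicol plus ampicillin selection. An LR reaction with an entry clone swaps the CmR–ccdB segment for the sequence of interest, and ccdB counter-selects against non-recombined plasmid.

With no promoter upstream of the cassette, the recombined fragment is intended to be a promoter, which then drives NLUC transcription terminated by CYC1. This gives a luminescent readout of promoter activity in yeast. The associated work concerns a synthetic circuit in yeast for studying plant hypoxia responses. Flanking T7, T3 and lac elements are remnants of the pBluescript-type backbone.
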