Addgene plasmid #249736: pAG304-ccdbNLUC
Purpose: (Empty Backbone) Derived from pAG304GPD-ccdb (#14136); GPD removed and NLUC cds inserted downstream gateway cassette. Useful for cloning promoter-NLUC fusions in Saccharomyces cerevisiae
Depositing lab: Francesco Licausi. Depositing organization: University of Oxford. Publication: A synthetic ERFVII-dependent circuit in yeast sheds light on the regulation of early hypoxic responses of plants. Lavilla-Puerta M, He Y, Piccinini L, Di Paco L, Papachristodoulou A, Licausi F, Giuntoli B. bioRxiv 2025.09.01.673502 10.1101/2025.09.01.673502.
Backbone
  Vector backbone: pAG304
  Backbone manufacturer: Susan Lindquist (Addgene plasmid # 14136)
  Backbone size (bp): 6682
  Modifications to backbone: GPD removed and NLUC cds inserted downstream gateway cassette.
  Vector type: Yeast Expression
  Selectable markers: TRP1
Growth in bacteria
  Bacterial resistance: Chloramphenicol and Ampicillin, 25 & 100 μg/mL
  Growth temperature: 37°C
  Growth strain: ccdB Survival
  Copy number: Unknown
Gene/Insert
  Cloning method: Gateway Cloning
Resource information
  A portion of this plasmid was derived from a plasmid made by: Susan Lindquist (Addgene plasmid # 14136)
Terms and licenses: Academic/Nonprofit Terms; Industry Terms: Not Available to Industry
Depositor comments: Please visit https://doi.org/10.1101/2025.09.01.673502 for the bioRxiv preprint.
How to cite: pAG304-ccdbNLUC was a gift from Francesco Licausi (Addgene plasmid # 249736 ; http://n2t.net/addgene:249736 ; RRID:Addgene_249736)
